>Addgene plasmid #26309 | pcDNA3.2/V5 hsa-mir-142 | depositor partial sequence | sequence record 12393 | Author sequence
GGGAGGTAGAGGAGGCAAGTCTGGCGCCATGCTGAGTCACCGCCCACAAGGCCCAGGGCGGGCCCTCGGG
GGGCCCTGGCAGGGTTGGGGGGATCTTAGGAAGCCACAAGGAGGGCTGGGGGGCTCTTGGAGCAGGAGTC
AGGAGGCCTGGGCAGCCTGAAGAGTACACGCCGACGGACAGACAGACAGTGCAGTCACCCATAAAGTAGA
AAGCACTACTAACAGCACTGGAGGGTGTAGTGTTTCCTACTTTATGGATGAGTGTACTGTGGGCTTCGGA
GATCACGCCACTGCTGCCGCCCGCTGCCCGCCACCATCTTCCTCGGCGCTCGGGGACCTCGTGTGACAGG
TGAGCACCTTACGGCCCCTCCCTACCCTGCCCAGATGCCTGAAAGGCCTC
