>Addgene plasmid #26309 | pcDNA3.2/V5 hsa-mir-142 | addgene partial sequence | sequence record 32460 | 26309 with CMV-F
CTTTAGCAGAGCTCTCTGGCTACTAGAGAACCCACTGCTTACTGGCTTATCGAAATTAATACGACTCACT
ATAGGGAGACCCAAGCTGGCTAGTTAAGCTATCAACAAGTTTGTACAAAAAAGCAGGCTCATATGGGGAG
GTAGAGGAGGCAAGTCTGGCGCCATGCTGAGTCACCGCCCACAAGGCCCAGGGCGGGCCCTCGGGGGGCC
CTGGCAGGGTTGGGGGGATCTTAGGAAGCCACAAGGAGGGCTGGGGGGCTCTTGGAGCAGGAGTCAGGAG
GCCTGGGCAGCCTGAAGAGTACACGCCGACGGACAGACAGACAGTGCAGTCACCCATAAAGTAGAAAGCA
CTACTAACAGCACTGGAGGGTGTAGTGTTTCCTACTTTATGGATGAGTGTACTGTGGGCTTCGGAGATCA
CGCCACTGCTGCCGCCCGCTGCCCGCCACCATCTTCCTCGGCGCTCGGGGACCTCGTGTGACAGGTGAGC
ACCTTACGGCCCCTCCCTACCCTGCCCAGATGCCTGAAAGGCCTCAAGCTTACCCAGCTTTCTTGTACAA
AGTGGTTGATCTAGAGGGCCCGCGGTTCGAAGGTAAGCCTATCCCTAACCCTCTCCTCGGTCTCGATTCT
ACGCGTACCGGTTAGTAATGAGTTTAAACGGGGGAGGCTAACTGAAACACGGAAGGAGACAATACCGGAA
GGAACCCGCGCTATGACGGCAATAAAAAGACAGAATAAAACGCACGGGTGTTGGGTCGTTTGTTCATAAA
CGCGGGGTTCGGTCCCAGGGCTGGCACTCTGTCGATACCCCACCGAGACCCCATTGGGGCCAATACGCCC
GCGTTTCTTCCTTTTCCCCACCCCACCCCCCAAGTTCGGGTGAAGGCCCAGGGCTCGCAGCCAACGTCGG
GGCGGCAGGCCCTGCCAT
