[The description below was written by a language model from this plasmid's Addgene catalogue record.]
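Description:
pcDNA3.2/V5 hsa-mir-142 is a mammalian expression plasmid for overexpressing the human microRNA gene MIR142. It is built on the commercial Gateway destination vector pcDNA3.2/V5-DEST (about 7.7 kb before recombination). It is propagated in standard E. coli cloning strains under ampicillin selection, and it carries a neomycin resistance marker so that transfected mammalian cells can be selected with G418. The record does not include a feature table, so origins of replication and regulatory elements are not itemised. The use of a CMV forward sequencing primer is consistent with the CMV promoter that normally drives the insert in this backbone, and the V5 reverse primer reflects the V5 epitope region downstream of the Gateway cassette.

The insert is a roughly 400 bp fragment of human genomic DNA containing the mir-142 pre-miRNA hairpin. It also includes about 100 nt of native flanking sequence on each side. The fragment was amplified by PCR with Gateway-compatible ends, recombined into the entry vector pDONR221, and then transferred into the destination vector. Keeping the genomic context around the hairpin lets the transcript act as a primary miRNA mimic, which the cell's own Drosha and Dicer machinery can process into mature miR-142 species. Because the insert is non-coding, the vector's V5 tag has no functional role here.

The plasmid belongs to a set of miRNA hairpin expression constructs made for the experimental evaluation of annotated and candidate mammalian microRNA genes. In that kind of study, the hairpins are ectopically expressed in cultured cells to test whether authentic small RNAs are produced. It could also be used for general miR-142 overexpression.
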