Addgene plasmid #26309: pcDNA3.2/V5 hsa-mir-142
Depositing lab: David Bartel. Depositing organization: Whitehead Institute for Biomedical Research. Publication: Mammalian microRNAs: experimental evaluation of novel and previously annotated genes. Chiang HR, Schoenfeld LW, Ruby JG, Auyeung VC, Spies N, Baek D, Johnston WK, Russ C, Luo S, Babiarz JE, Blelloch R, Schroth GP, Nusbaum C, Bartel DP. Genes Dev. 2010 May 15. 24(10):992-1009. 10.1101/gad.1884710 PubMed 20413612.
Backbone
  Vector backbone: pcDNA3.2/V5-DEST
  Backbone manufacturer: Invitrogen
  Backbone size w/o insert (bp): 7711
  Vector type: Mammalian Expression
  Selectable markers: Neomycin (select with G418)
Growth in bacteria
  Bacterial resistance: Ampicillin, 100 μg/mL
  Growth temperature: 37°C
  Growth strain: DH5alpha
  Copy number: Unknown
Gene/Insert
  Gene/Insert name: hsa-mir-142 (alt names: mir 142; mir-142)
  Species: H. sapiens (human)
  Insert size (bp): 400
  Entrez Gene: MIR142 (a.k.a. MIRN142, mir-142)
  Cloning method: Gateway Cloning
  Sequencing primers: 5′ CMV-F; 3′ V5 reverse (5′-ACCGAGGAGAGGGTTAGGGAT-3′ )
Terms and licenses: Academic/Nonprofit Terms; Industry Terms: Not Available to Industry
Depositor comments: pre-miRNA hairpins and the surrounding regions were amplified from human genomic DNA using Pfu Polymerase and primers with Gateway (Invitrogen)- compatible ends designed to anneal about 100 nt upstream of and downstream from the miRNA hairpins. PCR products were inserted into Gateway vector pDONR221 and subsequently into pcDNA3.2/V5-DEST.
How to cite: pcDNA3.2/V5 hsa-mir-142 was a gift from David Bartel (Addgene plasmid # 26309 ; http://n2t.net/addgene:26309 ; RRID:Addgene_26309)
